>Addgene plasmid | AAVS1-Blasticidin-CAG-Flpe-ERT2 | analyzer sequence | sequence record 120246
CTAGTCCTGCAGGTTTAAACGAATTCGCCCTTTGCTTTCTCTGACCAGCATTCTCTCCCCTGGGCCTGTG
CCGCTTTCTGTCTGCAGCTTGTGGCCTGGGTCACCTCTACGGCTGGCCCAGATCCTTCCCTGCCGCCTCC
TTCAGGTTCCGTCTTCCTCCACTCCCTCTTCCCCTTGCTCTCTGCTGTGTTGCTGCCCAAGGATGCTCTT
TCCGGAGCACTTCCTTCTCGGCGCTGCACCACGTGATGTCCTCTGAGCGGATCCTCCCCGTGTCTGGGTC
CTCTCCGGGCATCTCTCCTCCCTCACCCAACCCCATGCCGTCTTCACTCGCTGGGTTCCCTTTTCCTTCT
CCTTCTGGGGCCTGTGCCATCTCTCGTTTCTTAGGATGGCCTTCTCCGACGGATGTCTCCCTTGCGTCCC
GCCTCCCCTTCTTGTAGGCCTGCATCATCACCGTTTTTCTGGACAACCCCAAAGTACCCCGTCTCCCTGG
CTTTAGCCACCTCTCCATCCTCTTGCTTTCTTTGCCTGGACACCCCGTTCTCCTGTGGATTCGGGTCACC
TCTCACTCCTTTCATTTGGGCAGCTCCCCTACCCCCCTTACCTCTCTAGTCTGTGCTAGCTCTTCCAGCC
CCCTGTCATGGCATCTTCCAGGGGTCCGAGAGCTCAGCTAGTCTTCTTCCTCCAACCCGGGCCCCTATGT
CCACTTCAGGACAGCATGTTTGCTGCCTCCAGGGATCCTGTGTCCCCGAGCTGGGACCACCTTATATTCC
CAGGGCCGGTTAATGTGGCTCTGGTTCTGGGTACTTTTATCTGTCCCCTCCACCCCACAGTGGGGCAAGC
TTCTGACCTCTTCTCTTCCTCCCACAGGGCCTCGAGAGATCTGGCAGCGGAGAGGGCAGAGGAAGTCTTC
TAACATGCGGTGACGTGGAGGAGAATCCCGGCCCTAGGACCGGTATGAAAACATTTAACATTTCTCAACA
AGATCTAGAATTAGTAGAAGTAGCGACAGAGAAGATTACAATGCTTTATGAGGATAATAAACATCATGTG
GGAGCGGCAATTCGTACGAAAACAGGAGAAATCATTTCGGCAGTACATATTGAAGCGTATATAGGACGAG
TAACTGTTTGTGCAGAAGCCATTGCGATTGGTAGTGCAGTTTCGAATGGACAAAAGGATTTTGACACGAT
TGTAGCTGTTAGACACCCTTATTCTGACGAAGTAGATAGAAGTATTCGAGTGGTAAGTCCTTGTGGTATG
TGTAGGGAGTTGATTTCAGACTATGCACCAGATTGTTTTGTGTTAATAGAAATGAATGGCAAGTTAGTCA
AAACTACGATTGAAGAACTCATTCCACTCAAATATACCCGAAATTAATGAGAATTCGGGGATCAATTCTC
TAGAGCTCGCTGATCAGCCTCGACTGTGCCTTCTAGTTGCCAGCCATCTGTTGTTTGCCCCTCCCCCGTG
CCTTCCTTGACCCTGGAAGGTGCCACTCCCACTGTCCTTTCCTAATAAAATGAGGAAATTGCATCGCATT
GTCTGAGTAGGTGTCATTCTATTCTGGGGGGTGGGGTGGGGCAGGACAGCAAGGGGGAGGATTGGGAAGA
CAATAGCAGGCATGCTGGGGATGCGGTGGGCTCTATGGCTTCTGAGGCGGAAAGAACCAGCTGGGGCTCG
ACTAGAGCTTGCGGAACCCTTAATGGTACCGTCTCGACATTGATTATTGACTAGTTATTAATAGTAATCA
ATTACGGGGTCATTAGTTCATAGCCCATATATGGAGTTCCGCGTTACATAACTTACGGTAAATGGCCCGC
CTGGCTGACCGCCCAACGACCCCCGCCCATTGACGTCAATAATGACGTATGTTCCCATAGTAACGCCAAT
AGGGACTTTCCATTGACGTCAATGGGTGGAGTATTTACGGTAAACTGCCCACTTGGCAGTACATCAAGTG
TATCATATGCCAAGTACGCCCCCTATTGACGTCAATGACGGTAAATGGCCCGCCTGGCATTATGCCCAGT
ACATGACCTTATGGGACTTTCCTACTTGGCAGTACATCTACGTATTAGTCATCGCTATTACCATGGTCGA
GGTGAGCCCCACGTTCTGCTTCACTCTCCCCATCTCCCCCCCCTCCCCACCCCCAATTTTGTATTTATTT
ATTTTTTAATTATTTTGTGCAGCGATGGGGGCGGGGGGGGGGGGGGGGCGCGCGCCAGGCGGGGCGGGGC
GGGGCGAGGGGCGGGGCGGGGCGAGGCGGAGAGGTGCGGCGGCAGCCAATCAGAGCGGCGCGCTCCGAAA
GTTTCCTTTTATGGCGAGGCGGCGGCGGCGGCGGCCCTATAAAAAGCGAAGCGCGCGGCGGGCGGGGAGT
CGCTGCGACGCTGCCTTCGCCCCGTGCCCCGCTCCGCCGCCGCCTCGCGCCGCCCGCCCCGGCTCTGACT
GACCGCGTTACTCCCACAGGTGAGCGGGCGGGACGGCCCTTCTCCTCCGGGCTGTAATTAGCGCTTGGTT
TAATGACGGCTTGTTTCTTTTCTGTGGCTGCGTGAAAGCCTTGAGGGGCTCCGGGAGGGCCCTTTGTGCG
GGGGGAGCGGCTCGGGGGGTGCGTGCGTGTGTGTGTGCGTGGGGAGCGCCGCGTGCGGCTCCGCGCTGCC
CGGCGGCTGTGAGCGCTGCGGGCGCGGCGCGGGGCTTTGTGCGCTCCGCAGTGTGCGCGAGGGGAGCGCG
GCCGGGGGCGGTGCCCCGCGGTGCGGGGGGGGCTGCGAGGGGAACAAAGGCTGCGTGCGGGGTGTGTGCG
TGGGGGGGTGAGCAGGGGGTGTGGGCGCGTCGGTCGGGCTGCAACCCCCCCTGCACCCCCCTCCCCGAGT
TGCTGAGCACGGCCCGGCTTCGGGTGCGGGGCTCCGTACGGGGCGTGGCGCGGGGCTCGCCGTGCCGGGC
GGGGGGTGGCGGCAGGTGGGGGTGCCGGGCGGGGCGGGGCCGCCTCGGGCCGGGGAGGGCTCGGGGGAGG
GGCGCGGCGGCCCCCGGAGCGCCGGCGGCTGTCGAGGCGCGGCGAGCCGCAGCCATTGCCTTTTATGGTA
ATCGTGCGAGAGGGCGCAGGGACTTCCTTTGTCCCAAATCTGTGCGGAGCCGAAATCTGGGAGGCGCCGC
CGCACCCCCTCTAGCGGGCGCGGGGCGAAGCGGTGCGGCGCCGGCAGGAAGGAAATGGGCGGGGAGGGCC
TTCGTGCGTCGCCGCGCCGCCGTCCCCTTCTCCCTCTCCAGCCTCGGGGCTGTCCGCGGGGGGACGGCTG
CCTTCGGGGGGGACGGGGCAGGGCGGGGTTCGGCTTCTGGCGTGTGACCGGCGGCTCTAGAGCCTCTGCT
AACCATGTTCATGCCTTCTTCTTTTTCCTACAGCTCCTGGGCAACGTGCTGGTTATTGTGCTGTCTCATC
ATTTTGGCAAAGAATTCGTCGACGCCGCCACCATGGCTATGAGCCAGTTCGACATCCTGTGCAAGACCCC
CCCCAAGGTGCTGGTGCGGCAGTTCGTGGAGAGATTCGAGAGGCCCAGCGGCGAGAAGATCGCCAGCTGT
GCCGCCGAGCTGACCTACCTGTGCTGGATGATCACCCACAACGGCACCGCCATCAAGAGGGCCACCTTCA
TGAGCTACAACACCATCATCAGCAACAGCCTGAGCTTCGACATCGTGAACAAGAGCCTGCAGTTCAAGTA
CAAGACCCAGAAGGCCACCATCCTGGAGGCCAGCCTGAAGAAGCTGATCCCCGCCTGGGAGTTCACCATC
ATCCCTTACAACGGCCAGAAGCACCAGAGCGACATCACCGACATCGTGTCCAGCCTGCAGCTGCAGTTCG
AGAGCAGCGAGGAGGCCGACAAGGGCAACAGCCACAGCAAGAAGATGCTGAAGGCCCTGCTGTCCGAGGG
CGAGAGCATCTGGGAGATCACCGAGAAGATCCTGAACAGCTTCGAGTACACCAGCAGGTTCACCAAGACC
AAGACCCTGTACCAGTTCCTGTTCCTGGCCACATTCATCAACTGCGGCAGGTTCAGCGACATCAAGAACG
TGGACCCCAAGAGCTTCAAGCTGGTGCAGAACAAGTACCTGGGCGTGATCATTCAGTGCCTGGTGACCGA
GACCAAGACAAGCGTGTCCAGGCACATCTACTTTTTCAGCGCCAGAGGCAGGATCGACCCCCTGGTGTAC
CTGGACGAGTTCCTGAGGAACAGCGAGCCCGTGCTGAAGAGAGTGAACAGGACCGGCAACAGCAGCAGCA
ACAAGCAGGAGTACCAGCTGCTGAAGGACAACCTGGTGCGCAGCTACAACAAGGCCCTGAAGAAGAACGC
CCCCTACCCCATCTTCGCTATCAAGAACGGCCCTAAGAGCCACATCGGCAGGCACCTGATGACCAGCTTT
CTGAGCATGAAGGGCCTGACCGAGCTGACAAACGTGGTGGGCAACTGGAGCGACAAGAGGGCCTCCGCCG
TGGCCAGGACCACCTACACCCACCAGATCACCGCCATCCCCGACCACTACTTCGCCCTGGTGTCCAGGTA
CTACGCCTACGACCCCATCAGCAAGGAGATGATCGCCCTGAAGGACGAGACCAACCCCATCGAGGAGTGG
CAGCACATCGAGCAGCTGAAGGGCAGCGCCGAGGGCAGCATCAGATACCCCGCCTGGAACGGCATCATCA
GCCAGGAGGTGCTGGACTACCTGAGCAGCTACATCAACAGGCGGATCACCGGTTGCGTACGCGGATCCTC
TGCTGGAGACATGAGAGCTGCCAACCTTTGGCCAAGCCCGCTCATGATCAAACGCTCTAAGAAGAACAGC
CTGGCCTTGTCCCTGACGGCCGACCAGATGGTCAGTGCCTTGTTGGATGCTGAGCCCCCCATACTCTATT
CCGAGTATGATCCTACCAGACCCTTCAGTGAAGCTTCGATGATGGGCTTACTGACCAACCTGGCAGACAG
GGAGCTGGTTCACATGATCAACTGGGCGAAGAGGGTGCCAGGCTTTGTGGATTTGACCCTCCATGATCAG
GTCCACCTTCTAGAATGTGCCTGGCTAGAGATCCTGATGATTGGTCTCGTCTGGCGCTCCATGGAGCACC
CAGTGAAGCTACTGTTTGCTCCTAACTTGCTCTTGGACAGGAACCAGGGAAAATGTGTAGAGGGCATGGT
GGAGATCTTCGACATGCTGCTGGCTACATCATCTCGGTTCCGCATGATGAATCTGCAGGGAGAGGAGTTT
GTGTGCCTCAAATCTATTATTTTGCTTAATTCTGGAGTGTACACATTTCTGTCCAGCACCCTGAAGTCTC
TGGAAGAGAAGGACCATATCCACCGAGTCCTGGACAAGATCACAGACACTTTGATCCACCTGATGGCCAA
GGCAGGCCTGACCCTGCAGCAGCAGCACCAGCGGCTGGCCCAGCTCCTCCTCATCCTCTCCCACATCAGG
CACATGAGTAACAAAGGCATGGAGCATCTGTACAGCATGAAGTGCAAGAACGTGGTGCCCCTCTATGACC
TGCTGCTGGAGGCGGCGGACGCCCACCGCCTACATGCGCCCACTAGCCGTGGAGGGGCATCCGTGGAGGA
GACGGACCAAAGCCACTTGGCCACTGCGGGCTCTACTTCATCGCATTCCTTGCAAAAGTATTACATCACG
GGGGAGGCAGAGGGTTTCCCTGCCACAGCTTGATAGACGCGTGAATTCGATATCAAGCTTATCGATAATC
AACCTCTGGATTACAAAATTTGTGAAAGATTGACTGGTATTCTTAACTATGTTGCTCCTTTTACGCTATG
TGGATACGCTGCTTTAATGCCTTTGTATCATGCTATTGCTTCCCGTATGGCTTTCATTTTCTCCTCCTTG
TATAAATCCTGGTTGCTGTCTCTTTATGAGGAGTTGTGGCCCGTTGTCAGGCAACGTGGCGTGGTGTGCA
CTGTGTTTGCTGACGCAACCCCCACTGGTTGGGGCATTGCCACCACCTGTCAGCTCCTTTCCGGGACTTT
CGCTTTCCCCCTCCCTATTGCCACGGCGGAACTCATCGCCGCCTGCCTTGCCCGCTGCTGGACAGGGGCT
CGGCTGTTGGGCACTGACAATTCCGTGGTGTTGTCGGGGAAATCATCGTCCTTTCCTTGGCTGCTCGCCT
ATGTTGCCACCTGGATTCTGCGCGGGACGTCCTTCTGCTACGTCCCTTCGGCCCTCAATCCAGCGGACCT
TCCTTCCCGCGGCCTGCTGCCGGCTCTGCGGCCTCTTCCGCGTCTTCGCCTTCGCCCTCAGACGAGTCGG
ATCTCCCTTTGGGCCGCCTCCCCGCATCGATACCGAGCGCTGCTCGAGAGATCTACGGGTGGCATCCCTG
TGACCCCTCCCCAGTGCCTCTCCTGGCCCTGGAAGTTGCCACTCCAGTGCCCACCAGCCTTGTCCTAATA
AAATTAAGTTGCATCATTTTGTCTGACTAGGTGTCCTTCTATAATATTATGGGGTGGAGGGGGGTGGTAT
GGAGCAAGGGGCAAGTTGGGAAGACAACCTGTAGGGCCTGCGGGGTCTATTGGGAACCAAGCTGGAGTGC
AGTGGCACAATCTTGGCTCACTGCAATCTCCGCCTCCTGGGTTCAAGCGATTCTCCTGCCTCAGCCTCCC
GAGTTGTTGGGATTCCAGGCATGCATGACCAGGCTCAGCTAATTTTTGTTTTTTTGGTAGAGACGGGGTT
TCACCATATTGGCCAGGCTGGTCTCCAACTCCTAATCTCAGGTGATCTACCCACCTTGGCCTCCCAAATT
GCTGGGATTACAGGCGTGAACCACTGCTCCCTTCCCTGTCCTTCTGATTTTGTAGGTAACCAGGCGCGTG
AATTCACTCCTCAGGTGCAGGCTGCCTATCAGAAGGTGGTGGCTGGTGTGGCCAATGCCCTGGCTCACAA
ATACCACTGAGATCTTTTTCCCTCTGCCAAAAATTATGGGGACATCATGAAGCCCCTTGAGCATCTGACT
TCTGGCTAATAAAGGAAATTTATTTTCATTGCAATAGTGTGTTGGAATTTTTTGTGTCTCTCACTCGGAA
GGACATATGGGAGGGCAAATCATTTAAAACATCAGAATGAGTATTTGGTTTAGAGTTTGGCAACATATGC
CCATATGCTGGCTGCCATGAACAAAGGTTGGCTATAAAGAGGTCATCAGTATATGAAACAGCCCCCTGCT
GTCCATTCCTTATTCCATAGAAAAGCCTTGACTTGAGGTTAGATTTTTTTTATATTTTGTTTTGTGTTAT
TTTTTTCTTTAACATCCCTAAAATTTTCCTTACATGTTTTACTAGCCAGATTTTTCCTCCTCTCCTGACT
ACTCCCAGTCATAGCTGTCCCTCTTCTCTTATGGAGATCCCTCGACCTGCAGCCCAAGCTTGGCGTAATC
ATGGTCATAGCTGTTTCCTGTGTGAAATTGTTATCCGCTCACAATTCCACACAACATACGAGCCGGAAGC
ATAAAGTGTAAAGCCTGGGGTGCCTAATGAGTGAGCTAACTCACATTAATTGCGTTGCGCTCACTGCCCG
CTTTCCAGTCGGGAAACCTGTCGTGCCAGCGGATCGACAGTACTAAGCTTTACTAGGGACAGGATTGGTG
ACAGAAAAGCCCCATCCTTAGGCCTCCTCCTTCCTAGTCTCCTGATATTGGGTCTAACCCCCACCTCCTG
TTAGGCAGATTCCTTATCTGGTGACACACCCCCATTTCCTGGAGCCATCTCTCTCCTTGCCAGAACCTCT
AAGGTTTGCTTACGATGGAGCCAGAGAGGATCCTGGGAGGGAGAGCTTGGCAGGGGGTGGGAGGGAAGGG
GGGGATGCGTGACCTGCCCGGTTCTCAGTGGCCACCCTGCGCTACCCTCTCCCAGAACCTGAGCTGCTCT
GACGCGGCTGTCTGGTGCGTTTCACTGATCCTGGTGCTGCAGCTTCCTTACACTTCCCAAGAGGAGAAGC
AGTTTGGAAAAACAAAATCAGAATAAGTTGGTCCTGAGTTCTAACTTTGGCTCTTCACCTTTCTAGTCCC
CAATTTATATTGTTCCTCCGTGCGTCAGTTTTACCTGTGAGATAAGGCCAGTAGCCAGCCCCGTCCTGGC
AGGGCTGTGGTGAGGAGGGGGGTGTCCGTGTGGAAAACTCCCTTTGTGAGAATGGTGCGTCCTAGGTGTT
CACCAGGTCGTGGCCGCCTCTACTCCCTTTCTCTTTCTCCATCCTTCTTTCCTTAAAGAGTCCCCAGTGC
TATCTGGGACATATTCCTCCGCCCAGAGCAGGGTCCCGCTTCCCTAAGGCCCTGCTCTGGGCTTCTGGGT
TTGAGTCCTTGGCAAGCCCAGGAGAGGCGCTCAGGCTTCCCTGTCCCCCTTCCTCGTCCACCATCTCATG
CCCCTGGCTCTCCTGCCCCTTCCCTACAGGGGTTCCTGGCTCTGCTCTAAGGGCAAGGGCGAATTCGCGG
CCGCTAAATTCAATTCGCCCTATAGTGAGTCGTATTACAATTCACTGGCCGTCGTTTTACAACGTCGTGA
CTGGGAAAACCCTGGCGTTACCCAACTTAATCGCCTTGCAGCACATCCCCCTTTCGCCAGCTGGCGTAAT
AGCGAAGAGGCCCGCACCGATCGCCCTTCCCAACAGTTGCGCAGCCTATACGTACGGCAGTTTAAGGTTT
ACACCTATAAAAGAGAGAGCCGTTATCGTCTGTTTGTGGATGTACAGAGTGATATTATTGACACGCCGGG
GCGACGGATGGTGATCCCCCTGGCCAGTGCACGTCTGCTGTCAGATAAAGTCTCCCGTGAACTTTACCCG
GTGGTGCATATCGGGGATGAAAGCTGGCGCATGATGACCACCGATATGGCCAGTGTGCCGGTCTCCGTTA
TCGGGGAAGAAGTGGCTGATCTCAGCCACCGCGAAAATGACATCAAAAACGCCATTAACCTGATGTTCTG
GGGAATATAAATGTCAGGCATGAGATTATCAAAAAGGATCTTCACCTAGATCCTTTTCACGTAGAAAGCC
AGTCCGCAGAAACGGTGCTGACCCCGGATGAATGTCAGCTACTGGGCTATCTGGACAAGGGAAAACGCAA
GCGCAAAGAGAAAGCAGGTAGCTTGCAGTGGGCTTACATGGCGATAGCTAGACTGGGCGGTTTTATGGAC
AGCAAGCGAACCGGAATTGCCAGCTGGGGCGCCCTCTGGTAAGGTTGGGAAGCCCTGCAAAGTAAACTGG
ATGGCTTTCTTGCCGCCAAGGATCTGATGGCGCAGGGGATCAAGCTCTGATCAAGAGACAGGATGAGGAT
CGTTTCGCATGATTGAACAAGATGGATTGCACGCAGGTTCTCCGGCCGCTTGGGTGGAGAGGCTATTCGG
CTATGACTGGGCACAACAGACAATCGGCTGCTCTGATGCCGCCGTGTTCCGGCTGTCAGCGCAGGGGCGC
CCGGTTCTTTTTGTCAAGACCGACCTGTCCGGTGCCCTGAATGAACTGCAAGACGAGGCAGCGCGGCTAT
CGTGGCTGGCCACGACGGGCGTTCCTTGCGCAGCTGTGCTCGACGTTGTCACTGAAGCGGGAAGGGACTG
GCTGCTATTGGGCGAAGTGCCGGGGCAGGATCTCCTGTCATCTCACCTTGCTCCTGCCGAGAAAGTATCC
ATCATGGCTGATGCAATGCGGCGGCTGCATACGCTTGATCCGGCTACCTGCCCATTCGACCACCAAGCGA
AACATCGCATCGAGCGAGCACGTACTCGGATGGAAGCCGGTCTTGTCGATCAGGATGATCTGGACGAAGA
GCATCAGGGGCTCGCGCCAGCCGAACTGTTCGCCAGGCTCAAGGCGAGCATGCCCGACGGCGAGGATCTC
GTCGTGACCCATGCATGGCGATGCCTGCTTGCCGAATATCATGGTGGAAAATGGCCGCTTTTCTGGATTC
ATCGACTGTGGCCGGCTGGGTGTGGCGGACCGCTATCAGGACATAGCGTTGGCTACCCGTGATATTGCTG
AAGAGCTTGGCGGCGAATGGGCTGACCGCTTCCTCGTGCTTTACGGTATCGCCGCTCCCGATTCGCAGCG
CATCGCCTTCTATCGCCTTCTTGACGAGTTCTTCTGAATTATTAACGCTTACAATTTCCTGATGCGGTAT
TTTCTCCTTACGCATCTGTGCGGTATTTCACACCGCATCAGGTGGCACTTTTCGGGGAAATGTGCGCGGA
ACCCCTATTTGTTTATTTTTCTAAATACATTCAAATATGTATCCGCTCATGAGATTATCAAAAAGGATCT
TCACCTAGATCCTTTTAAATTAAAAATGAAGTTTTAAATCAATCTAAAGTATATATGAGTAAACTTGGTC
TGACAGTTACCAATGCTTAATCAGTGAGGCACCTATCTCAGCGATCTGTCTATTTCGTTCATCCATAGTT
GCCTGACTCCCCGTCGTGTAGATAACTACGATACGGGAGGGCTTACCATCTGGCCCCAGTGCTGCAATGA
TACCGCGAGACCCACGCTCACCGGCTCCAGATTTATCAGCAATAAACCAGCCAGCCGGAAGGGCCGAGCG
CAGAAGTGGTCCTGCAACTTTATCCGCCTCCATCCAGTCTATTAATTGTTGCCGGGAAGCTAGAGTAAGT
AGTTCGCCAGTTAATAGTTTGCGCAACGTTGTTGCCATTGCTACAGGCATCGTGGTGTCACGCTCGTCGT
TTGGTATGGCTTCATTCAGCTCCGGTTCCCAACGATCAAGGCGAGTTACATGATCCCCCATGTTGTGCAA
AAAAGCGGTTAGCTCCTTCGGTCCTCCGATCGTTGTCAGAAGTAAGTTGGCCGCAGTGTTATCACTCATG
GTTATGGCAGCACTGCATAATTCTCTTACTGTCATGCCATCCGTAAGATGCTTTTCTGTGACTGGTGAGT
ACTCAACCAAGTCATTCTGAGAATAGTGTATGCGGCGACCGAGTTGCTCTTGCCCGGCGTCAATACGGGA
TAATACCGCGCCACATAGCAGAACTTTAAAAGTGCTCATCATTGGAAAACGTTCTTCGGGGCGAAAACTC
TCAAGGATCTTACCGCTGTTGAGATCCAGTTCGATGTAACCCACTCGTGCACCCAACTGATCTTCAGCAT
CTTTTACTTTCACCAGCGTTTCTGGGTGAGCAAAAACAGGAAGGCAAAATGCCGCAAAAAAGGGAATAAG
GGCGACACGGAAATGTTGAATACTCATACTCTTCCTTTTTCAATATTATTGAAGCATTTATCAGGGTTAT
TGTCTCATGACCAAAATCCCTTAACGTGAGTTTTCGTTCCACTGAGCGTCAGACCCCGTAGAAAAGATCA
AAGGATCTTCTTGAGATCCTTTTTTTCTGCGCGTAATCTGCTGCTTGCAAACAAAAAAACCACCGCTACC
AGCGGTGGTTTGTTTGCCGGATCAAGAGCTACCAACTCTTTTTCCGAAGGTAACTGGCTTCAGCAGAGCG
CAGATACCAAATACTGTTCTTCTAGTGTAGCCGTAGTTAGGCCACCACTTCAAGAACTCTGTAGCACCGC
CTACATACCTCGCTCTGCTAATCCTGTTACCAGTGGCTGCTGCCAGTGGCGATAAGTCGTGTCTTACCGG
GTTGGACTCAAGACGATAGTTACCGGATAAGGCGCAGCGGTCGGGCTGAACGGGGGGTTCGTGCACACAG
CCCAGCTTGGAGCGAACGACCTACACCGAACTGAGATACCTACAGCGTGAGCTATGAGAAAGCGCCACGC
TTCCCGAAGGGAGAAAGGCGGACAGGTATCCGGTAAGCGGCAGGGTCGGAACAGGAGAGCGCACGAGGGA
GCTTCCAGGGGGAAACGCCTGGTATCTTTATAGTCCTGTCGGGTTTCGCCACCTCTGACTTGAGCGTCGA
TTTTTGTGATGCTCGTCAGGGGGGCGGAGCCTATGGAAAAACGCCAGCAACGCGGCCTTTTTACGGTTCC
TGGCCTTTTGCTGGCCTTTTGCTCACATGTTCTTTCCTGCGTTATCCCCTGATTCTGTGGATAACCGTAT
TACCGCCTTTGAGTGAGCTGATACCGCTCGCCGCAGCCGAACGACCGAGCGCAGCGAGTCAGTGAGCGAG
GAAGCGGAAGAGCGCCCAATACGCAAACCGCCTCTCCCCGCGCGTTGGCCGATTCATTAATGCAGCTGGC
ACGACAGGTTTCCCGACTGGAAAGCGGGCAGTGAGCGCAACGCAATTAATGTGAGTTAGCTCACTCATTA
GGCACCCCAGGCTTTACACTTTATGCTTCCGGCTCGTATGTTGTGTGGAATTGTGAGCGGATAACAATTT
CACACAGGAAACAGCTATGACCATGATTACGCCAAGCTCAGAATTAACCCTCACTAAAGGGT
Features (pLannotate 1.2.2; 35 found; start..end, strand, type, name):
     33..836     +  misc_feature   HA-L: left homology arm from the adeno-associated virus integration site (AAVS1) within intron 1 of the human PPP1R12C gene
    843..868     +  misc_feature   SA: splice acceptor site
    955..1374    +  CDS            bsr: BSR_BACCE - Experimental evidence at protein level: Swiss-Prot protein existence level 1. Catalyzes the deamination of the cytosine moiety of the antibiotics blasticidin S, cytomycin and acetylblasticidin S. From Bacillus cereus.
   1424..1648    +  polyA_signal   bGH poly(A) signal: bovine growth hormone polyadenylation signal
   1652..1673    +  promoter       SV40 promoter (fragment): SV40 enhancer and early promoter
   1716..2095    +  enhancer       CMV enhancer: human cytomegalovirus immediate early enhancer
   2097..2374    +  promoter       chicken β-actin promoter: No description available
   2376..3393    +  intron         chimeric intron: chimera between introns from chicken β-actin and rabbit β-globin
   3469..4737    +  CDS            FLPo: nuclear-targeted site-specific recombinase FLPo is a mouse codon-optimized fusion between the SV40 nuclear localization signal and a thermostable version of the Saccharomyces cerevisiae site-specific recombinase FLP. Recombination occurs at FRT sequences.
   4762..5697    +  CDS            ERT2: mutated ligand-binding domain of the human estrogen receptor (Feil et al., 1997)
   5713..5737    +  misc_feature   MCS (fragment): pBluescript multiple cloning site
   5737..6325    +  misc_feature   WPRE: woodchuck hepatitis virus posttranscriptional regulatory element
   6357..6833    +  polyA_signal   hGH poly(A) signal: human growth hormone polyadenylation signal
   6857..6937    +  CDS            HBB (fragment): HBB_PONPY - Experimental evidence at transcript level: Swiss-Prot protein existence level 2. Involved in oxygen transport from the lung to the various peripheral tissues. From Pongo pygmaeus (Bornean orangutan).
   7008..7063    +  polyA_signal   β-globin poly(A) signal: rabbit β-globin polyadenylation signal (Gil and Proudfoot, 1987)
   7446..7468    -  protein_bind   lac operator (fragment): The lac repressor binds to the lac operator to inhibit transcription in E. coli. This inhibition can be relieved by adding lactose or isopropyl-β-D-thiogalactopyranoside (IPTG). lac repressor encoded by lacI
   7472..7502    -  promoter       lac promoter: promoter for the E. coli lac operon
   7517..7538    -  protein_bind   CAP binding site: CAP binding activates transcription in the presence of cAMP. E. coli catabolite activator protein
   7551..7590    -  CDS            lacI (fragment): lac repressor; lacI; The lac repressor binds to the lac operator to inhibit transcription in E. coli. This inhibition can be relieved by adding lactose or isopropyl-β-D-thiogalactopyranoside (IPTG).
   7612..8448    +  misc_feature   HA-R: right homology arm from the adeno-associated virus integration site (AAVS1) within intron 1 of the human PPP1R12C gene
   8489..8507    -  promoter       T7 promoter: promoter for bacteriophage T7 RNA polymerase
   8510..8657    +  CDS            lacZα (fragment): LacZα fragment of β-galactosidase; lacZ fragment
   8667..8970    +  CDS            ccdB (fragment): CcdB, a bacterial toxin that poisons DNA gyrase; ccdB; Plasmids containing the ccdB gene cannot be propagated in standard E. coli strains.
   9018..9287    +  CDS            tnpA (fragment): TN5P_ECOLX - Also known as tnp. Experimental evidence at protein level: Swiss-Prot protein existence level 1. Mediates transposition of transposon Tn5 by a 'cut and paste' mechanism. First, the monomeric transposase binds the 19 bp inverted DNA repeats flanking the transposon. Then, dimerization of the DNA- bound transposase creates a synaptic DNA complex. After nicking of the first DNA strand, excision of the transposon proceeds through a series of intermediates. The transposase then mediates the insertion of the transposon at a new site by strand transfer. The activity of the wild- type tran
   9319..10117   +  CDS            NeoR/KanR (fragment): aminoglycoside phosphotransferase from Tn5; aph(3')-II (or nptII); confers resistance to neomycin, kanamycin, and G418 (Geneticin®)
  10138..10188   -  misc_feature   bom (fragment): basis of mobility region from pBR322
  10215..10274   +  promoter       AmpR promoter (fragment): bla
  10367..11227   -  CDS            AmpR: β-lactamase; bla; confers resistance to ampicillin, carbenicillin, and related antibiotics
  11228..11280   -  promoter       AmpR promoter (fragment): bla
  11351..11939   +  rep_origin     ori: high-copy-number ColE1/pMB1/pBR322/pUC origin of replication
  12122..12214   +  CDS            lacI (fragment): lac repressor; lacI; The lac repressor binds to the lac operator to inhibit transcription in E. coli. This inhibition can be relieved by adding lactose or isopropyl-β-D-thiogalactopyranoside (IPTG).
  12227..12248   +  protein_bind   CAP binding site: CAP binding activates transcription in the presence of cAMP. E. coli catabolite activator protein
  12263..12293   +  promoter       lac promoter: promoter for the E. coli lac operon
  12297..12319   +  protein_bind   lac operator (fragment): The lac repressor binds to the lac operator to inhibit transcription in E. coli. This inhibition can be relieved by adding lactose or isopropyl-β-D-thiogalactopyranoside (IPTG). lac repressor encoded by lacI
  12362..12380   +  promoter       T3 promoter: promoter for bacteriophage T3 RNA polymerase
